>Addgene plasmid #76615 | DGKI gRNA (BRDN0001147613) | addgene full sequence | sequence record 186176 | Addgene Assembled Sequence
CCCGGGTGCAAAGATGGATAAAGTTTTAAACAGAGAGGAATCTTTGCAGCTAATGGACCTTCTAGGTCTT
GAAAGGAGTGGGAATTGGCTCCGGTGCCCGTCAGTGGGCAGAGCGCACATCGCCCACAGTCCCCGAGAAG
TTGGGGGGAGGGGTCGGCAATTGATCCGGTGCCTAGAGAAGGTGGCGCGGGGTAAACTGGGAAAGTGATG
TCGTGTACTGGCTCCGCCTTTTTCCCGAGGGTGGGGGAGAACCGTATATAAGTGCAGTAGTCGCCGTGAA
CGTTCTTTTTCGCAACGGGTTTGCCGCCAGAACACAGGTAAGTGCCGTGTGTGGTTCCCGCGGGCCTGGC
CTCTTTACGGGTTATGGCCCTTGCGTGCCTTGAATTACTTCCACCTGGCTGCAGTACGTGATTCTTGATC
CCGAGCTTCGGGTTGGAAGTGGGTGGGAGAGTTCGAGGCCTTGCGCTTAAGGAGCCCCTTCGCCTCGTGC
TTGAGTTGAGGCCTGGCCTGGGCGCTGGGGCCGCCGCGTGCGAATCTGGTGGCACCTTCGCGCCTGTCTC
GCTGCTTTCGATAAGTCTCTAGCCATTTAAAATTTTTGATGACCTGCTGCGACGCTTTTTTTCTGGCAAG
ATAGTCTTGTAAATGCGGGCCAAGATCTGCACACTGGTATTTCGGTTTTTGGGGCCGCGGGCGGCGACGG
GGCCCGTGCGTCCCAGCGCACATGTTCGGCGAGGCGGGGCCTGCGAGCGCGGCCACCGAGAATCGGACGG
GGGTAGTCTCAAGCTGGCCGGCCTGCTCTGGTGCCTGGCCTCGCGCCGCCGTGTATCGCCCCGCCCTGGG
CGGCAAGGCTGGCCCGGTCGGCACCAGTTGCGTGAGCGGAAAGATGGCCGCTTCCCGGCCCTGCTGCAGG
GAGCTCAAAATGGAGGACGCGGCGCTCGGGAGAGCGGGCGGGTGAGTCACCCACACAAAGGAAAAGGGCC
TTTCCGTCCTCAGCCGTCGCTTCATGTGACTCCACGGAGTACCGGGCGCCGTCCAGGCACCTCGATTAGT
TCTCGAGCTTTTGGAGTACGTCGTCTTTAGGTTGGGGGGAGGGGTTTTATGCGATGGAGTTTCCCCACAC
TGAGTGGGTGGAGACTGAAGTTAGGCCAGCTTGGCACTTGATGTAATTCTCCTTGGAATTTGCCCTTTTT
GAGTTTGGATCTTGGTTCATTCTCAAGCCTCAGACAGTGGTTCAAAGTTTTTTTCTTCCATTTCAGGTGT
CGTGACGTACGGCCACCATGACCGAGTACAAGCCCACGGTGCGCCTCGCCACCCGCGACGACGTCCCCAG
GGCCGTACGCACCCTCGCCGCCGCGTTCGCCGACTACCCCGCCACGCGCCACACCGTCGATCCGGACCGC
CACATCGAGCGGGTCACCGAGCTGCAAGAACTCTTCCTCACGCGCGTCGGGCTCGACATCGGCAAGGTGT
GGGTCGCGGACGACGGCGCCGCCGTGGCGGTCTGGACCACGCCGGAGAGCGTCGAAGCGGGGGCGGTGTT
CGCCGAGATCGGCCCGCGCATGGCCGAGTTGAGCGGTTCCCGGCTGGCCGCGCAGCAACAGATGGAAGGC
CTCCTGGCGCCGCACCGGCCCAAGGAGCCCGCGTGGTTCCTGGCCACCGTCGGAGTCTCGCCCGACCACC
AGGGCAAGGGTCTGGGCAGCGCCGTCGTGCTCCCCGGAGTGGAGGCGGCCGAGCGCGCCGGGGTGCCCGC
CTTCCTGGAGACCTCCGCGCCCCGCAACCTCCCCTTCTACGAGCGGCTCGGCTTCACCGTCACCGCCGAC
GTCGAGGTGCCCGAAGGACCGCGCACCTGGTGCATGACCCGCAAGCCCGGTGCCTGAACGCGTTAAGTCG
ACAATCAACCTCTGGATTACAAAATTTGTGAAAGATTGACTGGTATTCTTAACTATGTTGCTCCTTTTAC
GCTATGTGGATACGCTGCTTTAATGCCTTTGTATCATGCTATTGCTTCCCGTATGGCTTTCATTTTCTCC
TCCTTGTATAAATCCTGGTTGCTGTCTCTTTATGAGGAGTTGTGGCCCGTTGTCAGGCAACGTGGCGTGG
TGTGCACTGTGTTTGCTGACGCAACCCCCACTGGTTGGGGCATTGCCACCACCTGTCAGCTCCTTTCCGG
GACTTTCGCTTTCCCCCTCCCTATTGCCACGGCGGAACTCATCGCCGCCTGCCTTGCCCGCTGCTGGACA
GGGGCTCGGCTGTTGGGCACTGACAATTCCGTGGTGTTGTCGGGGAAATCATCGTCCTTTCCTTGGCTGC
TCGCCTGTGTTGCCACCTGGATTCTGCGCGGGACGTCCTTCTGCTACGTCCCTTCGGCCCTCAATCCAGC
GGACCTTCCTTCCCGCGGCCTGCTGCCGGCTCTGCGGCCTCTTCCGCGTCTTCGCCTTCGCCCTCAGACG
AGTCGGATCTCCCTTTGGGCCGCCTCCCCGCGTCGACTTTAAGACCAATGACTTACAAGGCAGCTGTAGA
TCTTAGCCACTTTTTAAAAGAAAAGGGGGGACTGGAAGGGCTAATTCACTCCCAACGAAGACAAGATCTG
CTTTTTGCTTGTACTGGGTCTCTCTGGTTAGACCAGATCTGAGCCTGGGAGCTCTCTGGCTAACTAGGGA
ACCCACTGCTTAAGCCTCAATAAAGCTTGCCTTGAGTGCTTCAAGTAGTGTGTGCCCGTCTGTTGTGTGA
CTCTGGTAACTAGAGATCCCTCAGACCCTTTTAGTCAGTGTGGAAAATCTCTAGCAGTACGTATAGTAGT
TCATGTCATCTTATTATTCAGTATTTATAACTTGCAAAGAAATGAATATCAGAGAGTGAGAGGAACTTGT
TTATTGCAGCTTATAATGGTTACAAATAAAGCAATAGCATCACAAATTTCACAAATAAAGCATTTTTTTC
ACTGCATTCTAGTTGTGGTTTGTCCAAACTCATCAATGTATCTTATCATGTCTGGCTCTAGCTATCCCGC
CCCTAACTCCGCCCATCCCGCCCCTAACTCCGCCCAGTTCCGCCCATTCTCCGCCCCATGGCTGACTAAT
TTTTTTTATTTATGCAGAGGCCGAGGCCGCCTCGGCCTCTGAGCTATTCCAGAAGTAGTGAGGAGGCTTT
TTTGGAGGCCTAGGGACGTACCCAATTCGCCCTATAGTGAGTCGTATTACGCGCGCTCACTGGCCGTCGT
TTTACAACGTCGTGACTGGGAAAACCCTGGCGTTACCCAACTTAATCGCCTTGCAGCACATCCCCCTTTC
GCCAGCTGGCGTAATAGCGAAGAGGCCCGCACCGATCGCCCTTCCCAACAGTTGCGCAGCCTGAATGGCG
AATGGG
[124 nt withheld, positions 3367-3490]
C
[91 nt withheld, positions 3492-3582]
A
[49 nt withheld, positions 3584-3632]
CCTTTGACGTTGGAGTCCACGTTCTTT
[37 nt withheld, positions 3660-3696]
ACCCTATCTCGGTCTATTCTTTTGATTTATAAGGGATTTTGCCGATTTCGGCCTATTGGTTAAAAAATGA
GCTGATTTAACAAAAATTTAACGCGAATTTTAACAAAATATTAACGCTTACAATTTAGGTGGCACTTTTC
GGGGAAATGTGCGCGGAACCCCTATTTGTTTATTTTTCTAAATACATTCAAATATGTATCCGCTCATGAG
ACAATAACCCTGATAAATGCTTCAATAATATTGAAAAAGGAAGAGTATGAGTATTCAACATTTCCGTGTC
GCCCTTATTCCCTTTTTTGCGGCATTTTGCCTTCCTGTTTTTGCTCACCCAGAAACGCTGGTGAAAGTAA
AAGATGCTGAAGATCAGTTGGGTGCACGAGTGGGTTACATCGAACTGGATCTCAACAGCGGTAAGATCCT
TGAGAGTTTTCGCCCCGAAGAACGTTTTCCAATGATGAGCACTTTTAAAGTTCTGCTATGTGGCGCGGTA
TTATCCCGTATTGACGCCGGGCAAGAGCAACTCGGTCGCCGCATACACTATTCTCAGAATGACTTGGTTG
AGTACTCACCAGTCACAGAAAAGCATCTTACGGATGGCATGACAGTAAGAGAATTATGCAGTGCTGCCAT
AACCATGAGTGATAACACTGCGGCCAACTTACTTCTGACAACGATCGGAGGACCGAAGGAGCTAACCGCT
TTTTTGCACAACATGGGGGATCATGTAACTCGCCTTGATCGTTGGGAACCGGAGCTGAATGAAGCCATAC
CAAACGACGAGCGTGACACCACGATGCCTGTAGCAATGGCAACAACGTTGCGCAAACTATTAACTGGCGA
ACTACTTACTCTAGCTTCCCGGCAACAATTAATAGACTGGATGGAGGCGGATAAAGTTGCAGGACCACTT
CTGCGCTCGGCCCTTCCGGCTGGCTGGTTTATTGCTGATAAATCTGGAGCCGGTGAGCGTGGGTCTCGCG
GTATCATTGCAGCACTGGGGCCAGATGGTAAGCCCTCCCGTATCGTAGTTATCTACACGACGGGGAGTCA
GGCAACTATGGATGAACGAAATAGACAGATCGCTGAGATAGGTGCCTCACTGATTAAGCATTGGTAACTG
TCAGACCAAGTTTACTCATATATACTTTAGATTGATTTAAAACTTCATTTTTAATTTAAAAGGATCTAGG
TGAAGATCCTTTTTGATAATCTCATGACCAAAATCCCTTAACGTGAGTTTTCGTTCCACTGAGCGTCAGA
CCCCGTAGAAAAGATCAAAGGATCTTCTTGAGATCCTTTTTTTCTGCGCGTAATCTGCTGCTTGCAAACA
AAAAAACCACCGCTACCAGCGGTGGTTTGTTTGCCGGATCAAGAGCTACCAACTCTTTTTCCGAAGGTAA
CTGGCTTCAGCAGAGCGCAGATACCAAATACTGTTCTTCTAGTGTAGCCGTAGTTAGGCCACCACTTCAA
GAACTCTGTAGCACCGCCTACATACCTCGCTCTGCTAATCCTGTTACCAGTGGCTGCTGCCAGTGGCGAT
AAGTCGTGTCTTACCGGGTTGGACTCAAGACGATAGTTACCGGATAAGGCGCAGCGGTCGGGCTGAACGG
GGGGTTCGTGCACACAGCCCAGCTTGGAGCGAACGACCTACACCGAACTGAGATACCTACAGCGTGAGCT
ATGAGAAAGCGCCACGCTTCCCGAAGGGAGAAAGGCGGACAGGTATCCGGTAAGCGGCAGGGTCGGAACA
GGAGAGCGCACGAGGGAGCTTCCAGGGGGAAACGCCTGGTATCTTTATAGTCCTGTCGGGTTTCGCCACC
TCTGACTTGAGCGTCGATTTTTGTGATGCTCGTCAGGGGGGCGGAGCCTATGGAAAAACGCCAGCAACGC
GGCCTTTTTACGGTTCCTGGCCTTTTGCTGGCCTTTTGCTCACATGTTCTTTCCTGCGTTATCCCCTGAT
TCTGTGGATAACCGTATTACCGCCTTTGAGTGAGCTGATACCGCTCGCCGCAGCCGAACGACCGAGCGCA
GCGAGTCAGTGAGCGAGGAAGCGGAAGAGCGCCCAATACGCAAACCGCCTCTCCCCGCGCGTTGGCCGAT
TCATTAATGCAGCTGGCACGACAGGTTTCCCGACTGGAAAGCGGGCAGTGAGCGCAACGCAATTAATGTG
AGTTAGCTCACTCATTAGGCACCCCAGGCTTTACACTTTATGCTTCCGGCTCGTATGTTGTGTGGAATTG
TGAGCGGATAACAATTTCACACAGGAAACAGCTATGACCATGATTACGCCAAGCGCGCAATTAACCCTCA
CTAAAGGGAACAAAAGCTGGAGCTGCAAGCTTAATGTAGTCTTATGCAATACTCTTGTAGTCTTGCAACA
TGGTAACGATGAGTTAGCAACATGCCTTACAAGGAGAGAAAAAGCACCGTGCATGCCGATTGGTGGAAGT
AAGGTGGTACGATCGTGCCTTATTAGGAAGGCAACAGACGGGTCTGACATGGATTGGACGAACCACTGAA
TTGCCGCATTGCAGAGATATTGTATTTAAGTGCCTAGCTCGATACATAAACGGGTCTCTCTGGTTAGACC
AGATCTGAGCCTGGGAGCTCTCTGGCTAACTAGGGAACCCACTGCTTAAGCCTCAATAAAGCTTGCCTTG
AGTGCTTCAAGTAGTGTGTGCCCGTCTGTTGTGTGACTCTGGTAACTAGAGATCCCTCAGACCCTTTTAG
TCAGTGTGGAAAATCTCTAGCAGTGGCGCCCGAACAGGGACTTGAAAGCGAAAGGGAAACCAGAGGAGCT
CTCTCGACGCAGGACTCGGCTTGCTGAAGCGCGCACGGCAAGAGGCGAGGGGCGGCGACTGGTGAGTACG
CCAAAAATTTTGACTAGCGGAGGCTAGAAGGAGAGAGATGGGTGCGAGAGCGTCAGTATTAAGCGGGGGA
GAATTAGATCGCGATGGGAAAAAATTCGGTTAAGGCCAGGGGGAAAGAAAAAATATAAATTAAAACATAT
AGTATGGGCAAGCAGGGAGCTAGAACGATTCGCAGTTAATCCTGGCCTGTTAGAAACATCAGAAGGCTGT
AGACAAATACTGGGACAGCTACAACCATCCCTTCAGACAGGATCAGAAGAACTTAGATCATTATATAATA
CAGTAGCAACCCTCTATTGTGTGCATCAAAGGATAGAGATAAAAGACACCAAGGAAGCTTTAGACAAGAT
AGAGGAAGAGCAAAACAAAAGTAAGACCACCGCACAGCAAGCGGCCGCTGATCTTCAGACCTGGAGGAGG
AGATATGAGGGACAATTGGAGAAGTGAATTATATAAATATAAAGTAGTAAAAATTGAACCATTAGGAGTA
GCACCCACCAAGGCAAAGAGAAGAGTGGTGCAGAGAGAAAAAAGAGCAGTGGGAATAGGAGCTTTGTTCC
TTGGGTTCTTGGGAGCAGCAGGAAGCACTATGGGCGCAGCGTCAATGACGCTGACGGTACAGGCCAGACA
ATTATTGTCTGGTATAGTGCAGCAGCAGAACAATTTGCTGAGGGCTATTGAGGCGCAACAGCATCTGTTG
CAACTCACAGTCTGGGGCATCAAGCAGCTCCAGGCAAGAATCCTGGCTGTGGAAAGATACCTAAAGGATC
AACAGCTCCTGGGGATTTGGGGTTGCTCTGGAAAACTCATTTGCACCACTGCTGTGCCTTGGAATGCTAG
TTGGAGTAATAAATCTCTGGAACAGATTTGGAATCACACGACCTGGATGGAGTGGGACAGAGAAATTAAC
AATTACACAAGCTTAATACACTCCTTAATTGAAGAATCGCAAAACCAGCAAGAAAAGAATGAACAAGAAT
TATTGGAATTAGATAAATGGGCAAGTTTGTGGAATTGGTTTAACATAACAAATTGGCTGTGGTATATAAA
ATTATTCATAATGATAGTAGGAGGCTTGGTAGGTTTAAGAATAGTTTTTGCTGTACTTTCTATAGTGAAT
AGAGTTAGGCAGGGATATTCACCATTATCGTTTCAGACCCACCTCCCAACCCCGAGGGGACCCAGAGAGG
GCCTATTTCCCATGATTCCTTCATATTTGCATATACGATACAAGGCTGTTAGAGAGATAATTAGAATTAA
TTTGACTGTAAACACAAAGATATTAGTACAAAATACGTGACGTAGAAAGTAATAATTTCTTGGGTAGTTT
GCAGTTTTAAAATTATGTTTTAAAATGGACTATCATATGCTTACCGTAACTTGAAAGTATTTCGATTTCT
TGGCTTTATATATCTTGTGGAAAGGACGAAACACCGCTTCACCTTAATGATCCAAGGTTTTAGAGCTAGA
AATAGCAAGTTAAAATAAGGCTAGTCCGTTATCAACTTGAAAAAGTGGCACCGAGTCGGTGCTTTTTTAA
GCTTGGCGTAACTAGATCTTGAGACAAATGGCAGTATTCATCCACAATTTTAAAAGAAAAGGGGGGATTG
GGGGGTACAGTGCAGGGGAAAGAATAGTAGACATAATAGCAACAGACATACAAACTAAAGAATTACAAAA
ACAAATTACAAAAATTCAAAATTTTCGGGTTTATTACAGGGACAGCAGAGATCCACTTTGGCGCCGGCTC
GAGGGGG
Features (pLannotate 1.2.2; 29 found; start..end, strand, type, name):
     14..80      +  CDS            small t antigen (fragment): SV40 (simian virus 40) small t antigen
    106..317     +  promoter       EF-1α core promoter: core promoter for human elongation factor EF-1α
    318..1256    +  intron         EF-1α intron A: intron upstream of the start codon of human EF-1α
   1278..1877    +  CDS            PuroR (fragment): puromycin N-acetyltransferase; pac from Streptomyces; confers resistance to puromycin
   1893..2481    +  misc_feature   WPRE: woodchuck hepatitis virus posttranscriptional regulatory element
   2532..2551    +  misc_feature   cPPT/CTS (fragment): central polypurine tract and central termination sequence of HIV-1
   2553..2786    +  LTR            3' LTR (ΔU3): self-inactivating 3' long terminal repeat (LTR) from HIV-1
   2864..2985    +  polyA_signal   SV40 poly(A) signal: SV40 polyadenylation signal
   3025..3160    +  rep_origin     SV40 ori: SV40 origin of replication
   3181..3199    -  promoter       T7 promoter: promoter for bacteriophage T7 RNA polymerase
   3207..3362    +  CDS            lacZα (fragment): LacZα fragment of β-galactosidase; lacZ fragment
   3367..3795    +  rep_origin     f1 ori (sequence partly withheld): f1 bacteriophage origin of replication; arrow indicates direction of (+) strand synthesis
   3848..3952    +  promoter       AmpR promoter: bla
   3953..4813    +  CDS            AmpR: β-lactamase; bla; confers resistance to ampicillin, carbenicillin, and related antibiotics
   4984..5572    +  rep_origin     ori: high-copy-number ColE1/pMB1/pBR322/pUC origin of replication
   5755..5847    +  CDS            lacI (fragment): lac repressor; lacI; The lac repressor binds to the lac operator to inhibit transcription in E. coli. This inhibition can be relieved by adding lactose or isopropyl-β-D-thiogalactopyranoside (IPTG).
   5860..5881    +  protein_bind   CAP binding site: CAP binding activates transcription in the presence of cAMP. E. coli catabolite activator protein
   5896..5926    +  promoter       lac promoter: promoter for the E. coli lac operon
   5934..5950    +  protein_bind   lac operator: The lac repressor binds to the lac operator to inhibit transcription in E. coli. This inhibition can be relieved by adding lactose or isopropyl-β-D-thiogalactopyranoside (IPTG). lac repressor encoded by lacI
   5995..6013    +  promoter       T3 promoter: promoter for bacteriophage T3 RNA polymerase
   6041..6267    +  promoter       RSV promoter: Rous sarcoma virus enhancer/promoter
   6268..6448    +  LTR            5' LTR (truncated): truncated 5' long terminal repeat (LTR) from HIV-1
   6495..6620    +  misc_feature   HIV-1 Ψ: packaging signal of human immunodeficiency virus type 1
   6604..6967    +  CDS            HIV-1 gag (fragment): gag protein from human immunodeficiency virus 1; gag
   7113..7346    +  misc_feature   RRE: The Rev response element (RRE) of HIV-1 allows for Rev-dependent mRNA export from the nucleus to the cytoplasm.
   7723..7749    +  CDS            Rev (fragment): human immunodeficiency virus 1 (HIV-1) Rev protein; rev; enhances nuclear export of unspliced and incompletely spliced viral mRNAs
   7753..7993    +  promoter       U6 promoter: RNA polymerase III promoter for human U6 snRNA
   8023..8098    +  misc_RNA       gRNA scaffold: guide RNA scaffold for the Streptococcus pyogenes CRISPR/Cas9 system
   8154..8271    +  misc_feature   cPPT/CTS: central polypurine tract and central termination sequence of HIV-1
