[The description below was written by a language model from this plasmid's Addgene catalogue record and pLannotate feature annotations shown in this document.]
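Description:
DGKI gRNA (BRDN0001147613) is a third-generation lentiviral CRISPR guide plasmid built on the lentiGuide-Puro backbone and designed to target human DGKI (diacylglycerol kinase iota, reference transcript NM_004717.2). It is propagated in E. coli as a high-copy plasmid through a ColE1/pUC-type origin and selected with ampicillin via the β-lactamase gene. The 8.3 kb backbone also carries an f1 origin, an SV40 origin and poly(A) signal, and leftover lac and T7/T3 promoter elements from the cloning vector.

The lentiviral transfer cassette starts with an RSV promoter fused to a truncated HIV-1 5' LTR, which makes genomic RNA production Tat-independent. It is followed by the Ψ packaging signal with a partial gag sequence and the Rev response element. Within the proviral region, a human U6 RNA polymerase III promoter drives the DGKI-specific spacer joined to the Streptococcus pyogenes Cas9 guide RNA scaffold. Downstream lie a cPPT/CTS element, then an EF-1α core promoter with its intron A expressing puromycin N-acetyltransferase for selection of transduced mammalian cells. A WPRE enhances transcript expression, and a ΔU3 self-inactivating 3' LTR closes the cassette.

The plasmid does not encode Cas9, so it must be used with a separate Cas9 vector or in cells that already express the nuclease. It comes from a human kinome guide collection associated with work on optimised sgRNA design, and is suited to individual knockout of DGKI after lentiviral delivery and puromycin selection.
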