Addgene plasmid #76615: DGKI gRNA (BRDN0001147613)
Purpose: 3rd generation lentiviral gRNA plasmid targeting human DGKI
Depositing lab: John Doench & David Root. Depositing organization: Broad Institute. Publication: Optimized sgRNA design to maximize activity and minimize off-target effects of CRISPR-Cas9. Doench JG, Fusi N, Sullender M, Hegde M, Vaimberg EW, Donovan KF, Smith I, Tothova Z, Wilen C, Orchard R, Virgin HW, Listgarten J, Root DE. Nat Biotechnol. 2016 Jan 18. doi: 10.1038/nbt.3437. PubMed 26780180.
Backbone
  Vector backbone: lentiGuide-Puro
  Backbone manufacturer: Zhang Lab (Addgene plasmid # 52963)
  Vector type: Mammalian Expression, Lentiviral, CRISPR
  Selectable markers: Puromycin
Growth in bacteria
  Bacterial resistance: Ampicillin, 100 μg/mL
  Growth temperature: 37°C
  Growth strain: DH5alpha
  Copy number: High Copy
Gene/Insert
  Gene/Insert name: DGKI (alt names: DGKI; NM_004717.2)
  gRNA/shRNA sequence: CTTCACCTTAATGATCCAAG
  Species: H. sapiens (human)
  Entrez Gene: DGKI (a.k.a. DGK-IOTA)
  Promoter: hU6
  Cloning method: Unknown
  Sequencing primers: 5′ U6-F; 3′ pS2-R
Terms and licenses: Academic/Nonprofit Terms; Industry Terms: Not Available to Industry
Depositor comments: The gRNA was designed to target the following Genbank reference sequence(s): NM_004717.2. Note that this plasmid does NOT contain Cas9. It should be used in conjunction with lentiCas9-Blast (Addgene #52962) or otherwise with cell lines already expressing Cas9. Browse the full kinome gRNA library at http://www.addgene.org/pooled-library/broadgpp-human-kinome/ or visit http://www.broadinstitute.org/rnai/public/ for detailed protocols and information.
How to cite: DGKI gRNA (BRDN0001147613) was a gift from John Doench & David Root (Addgene plasmid # 76615 ; http://n2t.net/addgene:76615 ; RRID:Addgene_76615)
