>Addgene plasmid #76615 | DGKI gRNA (BRDN0001147613) | depositor partial sequence | sequence record 144075 | Target Sequence
CTTCACCTTAATGATCCAAG
