>Addgene plasmid #76615 | DGKI gRNA (BRDN0001147613) | addgene partial sequence | sequence record 186175 | hU6-F
AGAAAGTAATAATTTCTTGGGTAGTTTGCAGTTTTAAAATTATGTTTTAAAATGGACTATCATATGCTTA
CCGTAACTTGAAAGTATTTCGATTTCTTGGCTTTATATATCTTGTGGAAAGGACGAAACACCGCTTCACC
TTAATGATCCAAGGTTTTAGAGCTAGAAATAGCAAGTTAAAATAAGGCTAGTCCGTTATCAACTTGAAAA
AGTGGCACCGAGTCGGTGCTTTTTTAAGCTTGGCGTAACTAGATCTTGAGACAAATGGCAGTATTCATCC
ACAATTTTAAAAGAAAAGGGGGGATTGGGGGGTACAGTGCAGGGGAAAGAATAGTAGACATAATAGCAAC
AGACATACAAACTAAAGAATTACAAAAACAAATTACAAAAATTCAAAATTTTCGGGTTTATTACAGGGAC
AGCAGAGATCCACTTTGGCGCCGGCTCGAGGGGGCCCGGGTGCAAAGATGGATAAAGTTTTAAACAGAGA
GGAATCTTTGCAGCTAATGGACCTTCTAGGTCTTGAAAGGAGTGGGAATTGGCTCCGGTGCCCGTCAGTG
GGCAGAGCGC
